>Addgene plasmid #90330 | pSAH031 | addgene full sequence | sequence record 189687 | Addgene NGS Result
AAATGAAACTGCAATTTATTCATATCAGGATTATCAATACCATATTTTTGAAAAAGCCGTTTCTGTAATG
AAGGAGAAAACTCACCGAGGCAGTTCCATAGGATGGCAAGATCCTGGTATCGGTCTGCGATTCCGACTCG
TCCAACATCAATACAACCTATTAATTTCCCCTCGTCAAAAATAAGGTTATCAAGTGAGAAATCACCATGA
GTGACGACTGAATCCGGTGAGAATGGCAAAAGTTTATGCATTTCTTTCCAGACTTGTTCAACAGGCCAGC
CATTACGCTCGTCATCAAAATCACTCGCATCAACCAAACCGTTATTCATTCGTGATTGCGCCTGAGCGAG
GCGAAATACGCGATCACTGTTAAAAGGACAATTACAAACAGGAATCGAATGCAACCGGCGCAGGAACACT
GCCAGCGCATCAACAATATTTTCACCTGAATCAGGATATTCTTCTAATACCTGGAATGCTGTTTTGCCGG
GGATCGCAGTGGTGAGTAACCATGCATCATCAGGAGTACGGATAAAATGCTTGATGGTCGGAAGAGGCAT
AAATTCCGTCAGCCAGTTTAGTCTGACCATCTCATCTGTAACATCATTGGCAACGCTACCTTTGCCATGT
TTCAGAAACAACTCTGGCGCATCGGGCTTCCCATACAATCGATAGATTGTCGCACCTGATTGCCCGACAT
TATCGCGAGCCCATTTATACCCATATAAATCAGCATCCATGTTGGAATTTAATCGCGGCCTAGAGCAAGA
CGTTTCCCGTTGAATATGGCTCATAACACCCCTTGTATTACTGTTTATGTAAGCAGACAGTTTTATTGTT
CATGACCATCCCTTAACGTGAGTTTTCGTTCCACTGAGCGTCAGACCCCGTAGAAAAGATCAAAGGATCT
TCTTGAGATCCTTTTTTTCTGCGCGTAATCTGCTGCTTGCAAACAAAAAAACCACCGCTACCAGCGGTGG
TTTGTTTGCCGGATCAAGAGCTACCAACTCTTTTTCCGAAGGTAACTGGCTTCAGCAGAGCGCAGATACC
AAATACTGTTCTTCTAGTGTAGCCGTAGTTAGGCCACCACTTCAAGAACTCTGTAGCACCGCCTACATAC
CTCGCTCTGCTAATCCTGTTACCAGTGGCTGCTGCCAGTGGCGATAAGTCGTGTCTTACCGGGTTGGACT
CAAGACGATAGTTACCGGATAAGGCGCAGCGGTCGGGCTGAACGGGGGGTTCGTGCACACAGCCCAGCTT
GGAGCGAACGACCTACACCGAACTGAGATACCTACAGCGTGAGCTATGAGAAAGCGCCACGCTTCCCGAA
GGGAGAAAGGCGGACAGGTATCCGGTAAGCGGCAGGGTCGGAACAGGAGAGCGCACGAGGGAGCTTCCAG
GGGGAAACGCCTGGTATCTTTATAGTCCTGTCGGGTTTCGCCACCTCTGACTTGAGCGTCGATTTTTGTG
ATGCTCGTCAGGGGGGCGGAGCCTATGGAAAAACGCCAGCAACGCGGCCTTTTTACGGTTCCTGGCCTTT
TGCTGGCCTTTTGCTCACATGTTCTTTCCTGCGTTATCCCCTGATTCTGTGGATAACCGTATTACCGCCT
TTGAGTGAGCTGATACCGCTCGCCGCAGCCGAACGACCGAGCGCAGCGAGTCAGTGAGCGAGGAAGCGGA
AGAGCGCCCAATACGCAAACCGCCTCTCCCCGCGCGTTGGCCGATTCATTAATGCACGTCTCTGTCCATC
GAAAAAAACTTCGTTATCACCGACCCGCGCTTACCTGACAATCCAATCATCTTTGCCTCAGATGGTTTTC
TCGAGCTAACCGAATACAGCCGTGAAGAAATTCTGGGTCGTAATGCTCGTTTCCTGCAGGGCCCGGAAAC
CGACCAAGCTACGGTTCAGAAAATTCGCGATGCAATTCGCGATCAGCGTGAGACTACCGTTCAATTGATC
AACTACACCAAAAGCGGTAAAAAATTTTGGAACCTGTTGCATCTTCAACCGGTACGCGACCAAAAAGGCG
AGCTTCAGTACTTTATCGGCGTGCAGCTGGATGGGAGTGACCATGTGAGCGAGAGACGCTGACGGGCTTG
TCTGCTCCCGGCATCCGCTTACAGACAAGCTGTGACCGTCACCGGGAGCTGCATGTGTCAGAGGTTTTCA
CCGTCATCACCGAAACGCTTAGAAAAACTCATCGAGCATC
Features (pLannotate 1.2.2; 5 found; start..end, strand, type, name):
    913..1501    +  rep_origin     ori: high-copy-number ColE1/pMB1/pBR322/pUC origin of replication
   1684..1736    +  CDS            lacI (fragment): lac repressor; lacI; The lac repressor binds to the lac operator to inhibit transcription in E. coli. This inhibition can be relieved by adding lactose or isopropyl-β-D-thiogalactopyranoside (IPTG).
   1748..2077    +  CDS            BR1: BR1 is a basic (constitutively fluorescent) cyan fluorescent protein published in 2019, derived from Arabidopsis thaliana. It requires the cofactor flavin for fluorescence.
   2158..2188    -  CDS            rop (fragment): Rop protein, which maintains plasmids at low copy number; rop
   2189..794     -  CDS            KanR (across the origin): aminoglycoside phosphotransferase; aph(3')-Ia; confers resistance to kanamycin in bacteria or G418 (Geneticin®) in eukaryotes
