[The description below was written by a language model from this plasmid's Addgene catalogue record and pLannotate feature annotations shown in this document.]
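Description:
pSAH031 is a small (about 2.2 kb) high-copy bacterial cloning plasmid that serves as a template or donor source for the iLOV reporter gene. It replicates in E. coli from a ColE1/pMB1/pUC-type origin and is selected with kanamycin through an aminoglycoside phosphotransferase (aph(3')-Ia) gene, which in the circular sequence record spans the numbering origin. Beyond these two maintenance elements, the plasmid carries essentially only the insert. The short lacI and rop matches in the feature table are annotated as fragments of a few dozen bases and are most likely leftover vector sequence rather than functional genes.

The payload is a roughly 330 bp iLOV coding sequence, a synthetic, flavin-binding fluorescent protein derived from an Arabidopsis thaliana protein. Such flavin-dependent reporters are much smaller than GFP-family proteins and use a flavin cofactor for fluorescence. The automated annotation labels this region as BR1, a related A. thaliana-derived flavin-dependent fluorescent protein, which probably reflects sequence similarity to iLOV rather than a different insert. The gene has no promoter and no tag or fusion partner, so it is not meant to be expressed from this plasmid. It is flanked by BsmBI sites, a type IIS enzyme that cuts outside its recognition sequence, so the cassette can be released with defined overhangs for assembly into other constructs. The stated purpose is recombineering, where the iLOV sequence would be placed under the control of regulatory elements at the target locus. The record does not name specific targets or host strains for that work. The insert was assembled by Gibson cloning.
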