Addgene plasmid #90330: pSAH031
Purpose: Promoterless iLOV gene for recombineering, flanked by BsmbI restriction sites.
Depositing lab: David Savage. Depositing organization: University of California, Berkeley.
Backbone
  Vector backbone: high-copy-number colE1/pMB1/pBR322/pUC origin of replication
Growth in bacteria
  Bacterial resistance: Kanamycin, 50 μg/mL
  Growth temperature: 37°C
  Growth strain: DH5alpha
  Copy number: High Copy
Gene/Insert
  Gene/Insert name: iLOV
  Species: A. thaliana (mustard weed), Synthetic
  Insert size (bp): 334
  Promoter: None
  Tag / fusion protein: None
  Cloning method: Gibson Cloning
  Sequencing primers: 5′ ACCTCTGACTTGAGCGTCG
Terms and licenses: Academic/Nonprofit Terms; Industry Terms: Not Available to Industry
How to cite: pSAH031 was a gift from David Savage (Addgene plasmid # 90330 ; http://n2t.net/addgene:90330 ; RRID:Addgene_90330)
